>Addgene plasmid #18544 | T4 Lysozyme R119-delta WT* 27 OR 16 | addgene partial sequence | sequence record 24330 | 3primeUP
TCTGAAAAAGCCCGCTCATTAGGCGGGCTCAGATCTGCTCATGTTTGACAGCTTATCATCGATAAGCTTC
GGCAATAAATTCTTGATATGTTTTCATATGTTTCCTTTAAATATTTTAATTAGTAATTGTCTATTCAAGT
AATTGTGAATATACTATCACAATTCCAAGAGAAAGTAAACAGCTTTATAGATTTTTATACGCGTCCCAAG
TGCCAGTTCTAAACGTTGTAATGACTCGTTTTGCGCGATTAGGTGTTTGATTATACCATCTACTTTTAGC
TAAGTTAACTGCTGCTTCATCCCAGCGTTTTTGTTGAAGCATTAAAGAGTTAGTAAATCCTGCCACACCG
GTTTCTCCCATTTGGAAAACCATATTAATCAATGCAGCGCGACGAACCGCATCAAGAGAATCATAAACCG
GTTTTAATTTAGCATTTCTCAGAATTCCGCGAACAGCAGCATCAACATCCTGATTAAAGAGTTTTTCAGC
CTCATCTTTTGTAATTACACCATTAGTATTACGCCCAATAGCTTTATCTAATTCAGATTTAGCAGCATTA
AGTGATGGACTTTTTGTAAGCAAATGACCGATGCCAATAGTGTAATAGCCTTCTGTGTCTTTATAGATTT
TAAGTCTAAGACCTTCATCTATACGTAACATTTCAAATATATTCATAATACCTCCTAAGCATCGATGGAT
CCTGNTTCCTGTGTGAAATTGTTATCCGCTCACAATCCACACATTATACGAGCCGATGATAATTGTCACA
GGGGGNGGGGAGTAGCTGATCNGGTTCNGTGTGA
