[The description below was written by a language model from this plasmid's Addgene catalogue record.]
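Description:
T4 Lysozyme R119-delta WT* 27 OR 16 is a bacterial expression plasmid built on the pHS1403 backbone (about 5 kb without insert). It carries a mutant version of the bacteriophage T4 lysozyme gene (gene e). The plasmid is maintained at high copy in E. coli and selected with ampicillin. The record does not name the origin of replication, and it does not state the promoter that drives expression or any fusion tags. No feature table is available to fill in those details.

The insert is roughly 600 bp and was cloned by restriction digestion between a 5′ BamHI site and a 3′ HindIII site, both of which remain intact. According to the depositor's notes, the BamHI site lies 27 bp from the start codon and the HindIII site 115 bp from the stop codon, so the fragment includes short flanking regions around the coding sequence and can be excised or swapped as a cassette. The recorded mutation is a deletion of arginine 119, with the alternative name "Deletion of R119/TA". It is made in the "WT*" background, which in the T4 lysozyme literature generally denotes the cysteine-free pseudo-wild-type protein, although the record itself does not define the term. The meaning of the trailing "27 OR 16" in the name is likewise not explained.

The record states no explicit purpose. A single-residue deletion in this well-studied model enzyme would fit production of the variant protein in bacteria for studies of protein structure, stability and folding, such as how the fold tolerates removal of an amino acid.
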