Addgene plasmid #18544: T4 Lysozyme R119-delta WT* 27 OR 16
Depositing lab: Brian Matthews. Depositing organization: University of Oregon.
Backbone
  Vector backbone: pHS1403
  Backbone size w/o insert (bp): 5000
  Vector type: Bacterial Expression
Growth in bacteria
  Bacterial resistance: Ampicillin, 100 μg/mL
  Growth temperature: 37°C
  Growth strain: DH5alpha
  Copy number: High Copy
Gene/Insert
  Gene/Insert name: T4 Lysozyme (alt name: Deletion of R119/TA)
  Species: Bacteriophage T4
  Insert size (bp): 600
  Mutation: R119-delta WT* 27 OR 16
  GenBank ID: NP_049736
  Entrez Gene: e (a.k.a. T4p123)
  Cloning method: Restriction Enzyme; 5′ cloning site BamHI (not destroyed); 3′ cloning site HindIII (not destroyed)
  Sequencing primers: 5′ na; 3′ GGCGTATCACGAGGCCC
Terms and licenses: Academic/Nonprofit Terms; Industry Terms: Not Available to Industry
Depositor comments: The BamHI site is 27 bp from the ATG and the HindIII site is 115 bp from the stop.
How to cite: T4 Lysozyme R119-delta WT* 27 OR 16 was a gift from Brian Matthews (Addgene plasmid # 18544 ; http://n2t.net/addgene:18544 ; RRID:Addgene_18544)
